>Addgene plasmid #57173 | PA-mCherry1-Endo-14 | depositor partial sequence | sequence record 88319 | insert sequence
GACGTCAGATCCGCTAGCGCTACCGGTCGCCACCATGGTGAGCAAGGGCGAGGAGGATAACATGGCCATC
ATTAAGGAGTTCATGCGCTTCAAGGTGCACATGGAGGGGTCCGTGAACGGCCACGTGTTCGAGATCGAGG
GCGAGGGCGAGGGCCGCCCCTACGAGGGCACCCAGACCGCCAAGCTGAAGGTGACCAAGGGCGGCCCCCT
GCCCTTCACCTGGGACATCCTGAGCCCTCAGTTCATGTACGGCTCCAATGCCTACGTGAAGCACCCCGCC
GACATCCCCGACTACTTTAAGCTGTCCTTCCCCGAGGGCTTCAAGTGGGAGCGCGTGATGAAATTCGAGG
ACGGCGGCGTGGTGACCGTGACCCAGGACTCCTCCCTGCAGGACGGCGAGTTCATCTACAAGGTGAAGCT
GCGCGGCACCAACTTCCCCTCCGACGGCCCCGTGATGCAGAAGAAGACCATGGGCTGGGAGGCCCTCTCC
GAGCGGATGTACCCCGAGGACGGCGCCCTGAAGGGCGAGGTCAAGCCCAGAGTGAAGCTGAAGGACGGCG
GCCACTACGACGCTGAGGTCAAGACCACCTACAAGGCCAAGAAGCCCGTGCAGCTGCCCGGCGCCTACAA
CGTCAACCGCAAGCTGGACATCACCAGCCACAACGAGGACTACACCATCGTGGAGCAGTACGAGAGAGCC
GAGGGCCGCCACTCCACCGGCGGCATGGACGAGCTGTACAAGTCCGGATCAGATCTCGAGCTCAAGCTTG
ATATCGAATTCCCCATGGAGCAGAAGCTGATCTCCGAGGAGGACCTGAACCGGAAGAAACTGGTGGTTGT
TGGTGATGGAGCCTGTGGAAAGACATGCTTGCTCATAGTCTTCAGCAAGGACGAGTTCCCAGAGGTGTAT
GTGCCCACAGTGTTTGAGAACTATGTGGCAGATATCGAGGTGGATGGAAAGCAGGTAGAGTTGGCTTTGT
GGGACACAGCTGGCCAGGAGGACTACGACCGCCTGCGGCCGCTCTCCTACCCGGACACCGACGTCATTCT
CATGTGCTTCTCGGTGGACAGCCCGGACTCGCTGGAGAACATCCCCGAGAAGTGGGTCCCCGAGGTGAAG
CACTTCTGTCCCAATGTGCCCATCATCCTGGTGGCCAACAAAAAAGACCTGCGCAGCGACGAGCATGTCC
GCACAGAGCTGGCCCGCATGAAGCAGGAACCCGTTCGCACGGATGACGGCCGCGCCATGGCCGTGCGCAT
CCAAGCCTACGACTACCTCGAGTGCTCTGCCAAGACCAAGGAAGGCGTGCGCGAGGTCTTCGAGACGGCC
ACGCGCGCCGCGCTGCAGAAGCGCTACGGCTCCCAGAACGGCTGCATCAACTGCTGCAAGGTGCTATGAG
GGCCGCGCCCGTCGCGCCTGCCCCTGCCGGGGATCCACCGGATCTAGATAACTGATCATAATCAGCCATA
CCACATTT
