>Addgene plasmid #57173 | PA-mCherry1-Endo-14 | addgene partial sequence | sequence record 147815 | mCherry-F2 5'-tggcatggacgagctgtac-3'
AGCTTGATATCGAATTCCCCATGGAGCAGAAGCTGATCTCCGAGGAGGACCTGAACCGGAAGAAACTGGT
GGTTGTTGGTGATGGAGCCTGTGGAAAGACATGCTTGCTCATAGTCTTCAGCAAGGACGAGTTCCCAGAG
GTGTATGTGCCCACAGTGTTTGAGAACTATGTGGCAGATATCGAGGTGGATGGAAAGCAGGTAGAGTTGG
CTTTGTGGGACACAGCTGGCCAGGAGGACTACGACCGCCTGCGGCCGCTCTCCTACCCGGACACCGACGT
CATTCTCATGTGCTTCTCGGTGGACAGCCCGGACTCGCTGGAGAACATCCCCGAGAAGTGGGTCCCCGAG
GTGAAGCACTTCTGTCCCAATGTGCCCATCATCCTGGTGGCCAACAAAAAAGACCTGCGCAGCGACGAGC
ATGTCCGCACAGAGCTGGCCCGCATGAAGCAGGAACCCGTTCGCACGGATGACGGCCGCGCCATGGCCGT
GCGCATCCAAGCCTACGACTACCTCGAGTGCTCTGCCAAGACCAAGGAAGGCGTGCGCGAGGTCTTCGAG
ACGGCCACGCGCGCCGCGCTGCAGAAGCGCTACGGCTCCCAGAACGGCTGCATCAACTGCTGCAAGGTGC
TATGAGGGCCGCGCCCGTCGCGCCTGCCCCTGCCGGGGATCCACCGGATCTAGATAACTGATCATAATCA
GCCATACCACATTTGTAGAGGTTTTACTTGCTTTAAAAAACCTCCCACACCTCCCCCTGAACCTGAAACA
TAAAATGAATGCAATTGTTGTTGTTAACTTGTTTATTGCAGCTTATAATGGTTACAAATAAAGCAATAGC
ATCACAAATTTCACAAATAAAGCATTTTTTTCACTGCATT
