[The description below was written by a language model from this plasmid's Addgene catalogue record.]
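Description:
PA-mCherry1-Endo-14 is a mammalian expression plasmid built on a PA-mCherry1 backbone (about 4.75 kb without the insert) that encodes a fusion between photoactivatable mCherry1 and an endosome-targeting sequence called "Endo". The record links this insert to human RHOB, a small Rho-family GTPase that associates with endosomal membranes, so the fusion serves as a marker for the endosomal compartment. Expression is driven by the CMV promoter. The listed 3′ sequencing primer anneals to an SV40 polyadenylation signal, which suggests that this element terminates the transcript. The plasmid is maintained at high copy in E. coli under kanamycin selection. A neomycin resistance marker allows G418 selection of stably transfected mammalian cells. The record does not state the relative orientation of the fluorescent protein and the RHOB sequence, the meaning of the "14" in the name (possibly a linker length), or the cloning method. No feature table was provided, so the origins of replication and other backbone elements cannot be confirmed.

The construct is intended for live-cell imaging of endosomes with a photoactivatable reporter. PA-mCherry1 is essentially dark until it is illuminated with violet light, after which it fluoresces red. This lets a chosen subset of labelled endosomes be switched on and followed over time, and it also supports single-molecule localization super-resolution methods such as PALM. The catalogue lists excitation values of 400/504 nm and emission values of 515/517 nm. These green-range figures are not what would be expected for a red mCherry derivative and may have been carried over from another photoactivatable protein, so the spectral values in the record should be treated with caution.
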