Addgene plasmid #57173: PA-mCherry1-Endo-14
Purpose: Localization: Endosomes, Excitation: 400 / 504, Emission: 515 / 517
Depositing lab: Michael Davidson. Depositing organization: Florida State University, Tallahassee.
Backbone
  Vector backbone: PA-mCherry1
  Backbone size w/o insert (bp): 4750
  Vector type: Mammalian Expression
  Selectable markers: Neomycin (select with G418)
Growth in bacteria
  Bacterial resistance: Kanamycin, 50 μg/mL
  Growth temperature: 37°C
  Growth strain: DH5alpha
  Copy number: High Copy
Gene/Insert
  Gene/Insert name: Endo (alt name: NM_004040.2)
  Species: H. sapiens (human)
  Entrez Gene: RHOB (a.k.a. ARH6, ARHB, MST081, MSTP081, RHOH6)
  Promoter: CMV
  Tag / fusion protein: PA-mCherry1
  Cloning method: Unknown
  Sequencing primers: 5′ CMV-F; 3′ SV40pA-R
Terms and licenses: Academic/Nonprofit Terms; Industry Terms: Not Available to Industry
Depositor comments: . Excitation = 400 / 504; Emission = 515 / 517
How to cite: PA-mCherry1-Endo-14 was a gift from Michael Davidson (Addgene plasmid # 57173 ; http://n2t.net/addgene:57173 ; RRID:Addgene_57173)
